Addgene plasmid #124953: HA-TRIM28deltaRBCC
Purpose: Mammalian expression of Human TRIM28 with deleted RING, Bbox, CC domains
Depositing lab: Michelle Barton. Depositing organization: University of Texas MD Anderson Cancer Center. Publication: TRIM28 interacts with EZH2 and SWI/SNF to activate genes that promote mammosphere formation. Li J, Xi Y, Li W, McCarthy RL, Stratton SA, Zou W, Li W, Dent SY, Jain AK, Barton MC. Oncogene. 2017 May 25;36(21):2991-3001. doi: 10.1038/onc.2016.453. Epub 2017 Jan 9. PubMed 28068325.
Backbone
  Vector backbone: pCS2
  Vector type: Mammalian Expression
Growth in bacteria
  Bacterial resistance: Ampicillin, 100 μg/mL
  Growth temperature: 37°C
  Growth strain: DH5alpha
  Copy number: High Copy
Gene/Insert
  Gene/Insert name: hTRIM28
  Species: H. sapiens (human)
  Mutation: Deletion of RING, Bbox, and CC domains
  Entrez Gene: TRIM28 (a.k.a. KAP1, PPP1R157, RNF96, TF1B, TIF1B, TIF1beta)
  Tag / fusion protein: HA (N terminal on backbone)
  Cloning method: Restriction Enzyme; 5′ cloning site unknown (unknown if destroyed); 3′ cloning site unknown (unknown if destroyed)
  Sequencing primers: 5′ unknown
Terms and licenses: Academic/Nonprofit Terms; Industry Terms: Not Available to Industry
How to cite: HA-TRIM28deltaRBCC was a gift from Michelle Barton (Addgene plasmid # 124953 ; http://n2t.net/addgene:124953 ; RRID:Addgene_124953)
