[The description below was written by a language model from this plasmid's Addgene catalogue record and pLannotate feature annotations shown in this document.]
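Description:
HA-TRIM28deltaRBCC is a mammalian expression plasmid built on the pCS2 backbone, about 5.6 kb in its sequenced form, that encodes a truncated version of human TRIM28 (also known as KAP1 or TIF1β). It is maintained in E. coli as a high-copy plasmid through a ColE1/pUC-type origin and selected with ampicillin via the β-lactamase gene. An f1 origin is also present, along with remnants of lac promoter/operator, lacI and lacZα sequences that are backbone carry-over and play no role in expressing the insert.

Expression in mammalian cells is driven by the simian cytomegalovirus IE94 enhancer/promoter characteristic of pCS2, and the transcription unit ends at an SV40 polyadenylation signal (annotated on the opposite strand in the feature table). The insert lacks the RING, B-box and coiled-coil domains, which together form the N-terminal RBCC/tripartite motif. Consistent with this, the annotation detects only a partial TRIM28 coding region of roughly 1.4 kb. An N-terminal HA epitope supplied by the backbone allows detection and immunoprecipitation of the protein. The annotation picks up just a short match to a 3xHA element, so the exact number of HA repeats is not clear from the record. An SP6 promoter sits between the CMV promoter and the coding sequence and could support in vitro synthesis of sense RNA, while T7 (partial) and T3 promoters lie downstream in the reverse orientation. The cloning sites are not recorded.

The construct serves as a domain-deletion mutant for asking whether the RBCC region is needed for TRIM28 function or protein interactions. It comes from work on TRIM28 association with EZH2 and SWI/SNF in gene activation linked to mammosphere formation.
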