Features (pLannotate 1.2.2; 16 found; start..end, strand, type, name):
     42..1019    +  promoter       CMV IE94 promoter: enhancer/promoter region of simian cytomegalovirus major immediate early transcription unit IE94
   1054..1072    +  promoter       SP6 promoter: promoter for bacteriophage SP6 RNA polymerase
   1107..1123    +  CDS            3xHA (fragment): three tandem HA epitope tags
   1254..2627    +  CDS            TRIM28 (fragment): TIF1B_HUMAN - Also known as KAP1, RNF96, TIF1B. Experimental evidence at protein level: Swiss-Prot protein existence level 1. (Microbial infection) Plays a critical role in the shutdown of lytic gene expression during the early stage of herpes virus 8 primary infection. This inhibition is mediated through interaction with herpes virus 8 protein LANA1. From Homo sapiens (Human).
   2646..2663    -  promoter       T7 promoter (fragment): promoter for bacteriophage T7 RNA polymerase
   2668..2802    -  polyA_signal   SV40 poly(A) signal: SV40 polyadenylation signal
   2915..2933    -  promoter       T3 promoter: promoter for bacteriophage T3 RNA polymerase
   2978..2994    -  protein_bind   lac operator: The lac repressor binds to the lac operator to inhibit transcription in E. coli. This inhibition can be relieved by adding lactose or isopropyl-β-D-thiogalactopyranoside (IPTG). lac repressor encoded by lacI
   3002..3032    -  promoter       lac promoter: promoter for the E. coli lac operon
   3047..3068    -  protein_bind   CAP binding site: CAP binding activates transcription in the presence of cAMP. E. coli catabolite activator protein
   3081..3173    -  CDS            lacI (fragment): lac repressor; lacI; The lac repressor binds to the lac operator to inhibit transcription in E. coli. This inhibition can be relieved by adding lactose or isopropyl-β-D-thiogalactopyranoside (IPTG).
   3356..3944    -  rep_origin     ori: high-copy-number ColE1/pMB1/pBR322/pUC origin of replication
   4115..4975    -  CDS            AmpR: β-lactamase; bla; confers resistance to ampicillin, carbenicillin, and related antibiotics
   4976..5080    -  promoter       AmpR promoter: bla
   5133..5561    -  rep_origin     f1 ori (sequence partly withheld): f1 bacteriophage origin of replication; arrow indicates direction of (+) strand synthesis
   5566..35      -  CDS            lacZα (fragment) (across the origin): LacZα fragment of β-galactosidase; lacZ fragment
>Addgene plasmid #124953 | HA-TRIM28deltaRBCC | addgene full sequence | sequence record 243609 | Addgene NGS Result
GGCGATCGGTGCGGGCCTCTTCGCTATTACGCCAGTCGACCGCCAATTCAATATGGCGTATATGGACTCA
TGCCAATTCAATATGGTGGATCTGGACCTGTGCCAATTCAATATGGCGTATATGGACTCGTGCCAATTCA
ATATGGTGGATCTGGACCCCAGCCAATTCAATATGGCGGACTTGGCACCATGCCAATTCAATATGGCGGA
CCTGGCACTGTGCCAACTGGGGAGGGGTCTACTTGGCACGGTGCCAAGTTTGAGGAGGGGTCTTGGCCCT
GTGCCAAGTCCGCCATATTGAATTGGCATGGTGCCAATAATGGCGGCCATATTGGCTATATGCCAGGATC
AATATATAGGCAATATCCAATATGGCCCTATGCCAATATGGCTATTGGCCAGGTTCAATACTATGTATTG
GCCCTATGCCATATAGTATTCCATATATGGGTTTTCCTATTGACGTAGATAGCCCCTCCCAATGGGCGGT
CCCATATACCATATATGGGGCTTCCTAATACCGCCCATAGCCACTCCCCCATTGACGTCAATGGTCTCTA
TATATGGTCTTTCCTATTGACGTCATATGGGCGGTCCTATTGACGTATATGGCGCCTCCCCCATTGACGT
CAATTACGGTAAATGGCCCGCCTGGCTCAATGCCCATTGACGTCAATAGGACCACCCACCATTGACGTCA
ATGGGATGGCTCATTGCCCATTCATATCCGTTCTCACGCCCCCTATTGACGTCAATGACGGTAAATGGCC
CACTTGGCAGTACATCAATATCTATTAATAGTAACTTGGCAAGTACATTACTATTGGAAGTACGCCAGGG
TACATTGGCAGTACTCCCATTGACGTCAATGGCGGTAAATGGCCCGCGATGGCTGCCAAGTACATCCCCA
TTGACGTCAATGGGGAGGGGCAATGACGCAAATGGGCGTTCCATTGACGTAAATGGGCGGTAGGCGTGCC
TAATGGGAGGTCTATATAAGCAATGCTCGTTTAGGGAACCGCCATTCTGCCTGGGGACGTCGGAGCAAGC
TTGATTTAGGTGACACTATAGAATACAAGCTACTTGTTCTTTTTGCAGGATCCATGTACCCATACGATGT
TCCAGATTACGCTTATCCTTATGACGTACCTGACTATGCATACCCTTATGATGTACCAGACTACGCTGGC
CGGCCAATGGCGGCCTCCGCGGCGGCAGCCTCGGCAGCAGCGGCCTCGGCCGCCTCTGGCAGCATGATTG
TGGATCCCGTGGAGCCACATGGCGAGATGAAGTTTCAGTGGGACCTCAATGCCTGGACCAAGAGTGCCGA
GGCCTTTGGCAAGATTGTGGCAGAGCGTCCTGGCACTAACTCAACAGGCCCTGCACCCATGGCCCCTCCA
AGAGCCCCAGGGCCCCTGAGCAAGCAGGGCTCTGGCAGCAGCCAGCCCATGGAGGTGCAGGAAGGCTATG
GCTTTGGGTCAGGAGATGATCCCTACTCAAGTGCAGAGCCCCATGTGTCAGGTGTGAAACGGTCCCGCTC
AGGTGAGGGCGAGGTGAGCGGCCTTATGCGCAAGGTGCCACGAGTGAGCCTTGAACGCCTGGACCTGGAC
CTCACAGCTGACAGCCAGCCACCCGTCTTCAAGGTCTTCCCAGGCAGTACCACTGAGGACTACAACCTTA
TTGTTATTGAACGTGGCGCTGCCGCTGCAGCTACCGGCCAGCCAGGGACTGCGCCTGCAGGAACCCCTGG
TGCCCCACCCCTGGCTGGCATGGCCATTGTCAAGGAGGAGGAGACGGAGGCTGCCATTGGAGCCCCTCCT
ACTGCCACTGAGGGCCCTGAGACCAAACCTGTGCTTATGGCTCTTGCGGAGGGTCCTGGTGCTGAGGGTC
CCCGCCTGGCCTCACCTAGTGGCAGCACCAGCTCAGGGCTGGAGGTGGTGGCTCCTGAGGGTACCTCAGC
CCCAGGTGGTGGCCCGGGAACCCTGGATGACAGTGCCACCATTTGCCGTGTCTGCCAGAAGCCAGGCGAT
CTGGTTATGTGCAACCAGTGTGAGTTTTGTTTCCACCTGGACTGTCACCTGCCGGCCCTGCAGGATGTAC
CAGGGGAGGAGTGGAGCTGCTCACTCTGCCATGTGCTCCCTGACCTGAAGGAGGAGGATGGCAGCCTCAG
CCTGGATGGTGCAGACAGCACTGGCGTGGTGGCCAAGCTCTCACCAGCCAACCAGCGGAAATGTGAGCGT
GTACTGCTGGCCCTATTCTGTCACGAACCCTGCCGCCCCCTGCATCAGCTGGCTACCGACTCCACCTTCT
CCCTGGACCAGCCCGGTGGCACCCTGGATCTGACCCTGATCCGTGCCCGCCTCCAGGAGAAGTTGTCACC
TCCCTACAGCTCCCCACAGGAGTTTGCCCAGGATGTGGGCCGCATGTTCAAGCAATTCAACAAGTTAACT
GAGGACAAGGCAGACGTGCAGTCCATCATCGGCCTGCAGCGCTTCTTCGAGACGCGCATGAACGAGGCCT
TCGGTGACACCAAGTTCTCTGCTGTGCTGGTGGAGCCCCCGCCGATGAGCCTGCCTGGTGCTGGCCTGAG
TTCCCAGGAGCTGTCTGGTGGCCCTGGTGATGGCCCCTGAGGCGCGCCTCTAGAACTATAGTGAGTCGTA
TTACGTAGATCCAGACATGATAAGATACATTGATGAGTTTGGACAAACCACAACTAGAATGCAGTGAAAA
AAATGCTTTATTTGTGAAATTTGTGATGCTATTGCTTTATTTGTAACCATTATAAGCTGCAATAAACAAG
TTAACAACAACAATTGCATTCATTTTATGTTTCAGGTTCAGGGGGAGGTGTGGGAGGTTTTTTAATTCGC
GGCCGCGGCGCCAATGCATTGGGCCCGGTACCCAGCTTTTGTTCCCTTTAGTGAGGGTTAATTGCGCGCT
TGGCGTAATCATGGTCATAGCTGTTTCCTGTGTGAAATTGTTATCCGCTCACAATTCCACACAACATACG
AGCCGGGAGCATAAAGTGTAAAGCCTGGGGTGCCTAATGAGTGAGCTAACTCACATTAATTGCGTTGCGC
TCACTGCCCGCTTTCCAGTCGGGAAACCTGTCGTGCCAGCTGCATTAATGAATCGGCCAACGCGCGGGGA
GAGGCGGTTTGCGTATTGGGCGCTCTTCCGCTTCCTCGCTCACTGACTCGCTGCGCTCGGTCGTTCGGCT
GCGGCGAGCGGTATCAGCTCACTCAAAGGCGGTAATACGGTTATCCACAGAATCAGGGGATAACGCAGGA
AAGAACATGTGAGCAAAAGGCCAGCAAAAGGCCAGGAACCGTAAAAAGGCCGCGTTGCTGGCGTTTTTCC
ATAGGCTCCGCCCCCCTGACGAGCATCACAAAAATCGACGCTCAAGTCAGAGGTGGCGAAACCCGACAGG
ACTATAAAGATACCAGGCGTTTCCCCCTGGAAGCTCCCTCGTGCGCTCTCCTGTTCCGACCCTGCCGCTT
ACCGGATACCTGTCCGCCTTTCTCCCTTCGGGAAGCGTGGCGCTTTCTCATAGCTCACGCTGTAGGTATC
TCAGTTCGGTGTAGGTCGTTCGCTCCAAGCTGGGCTGTGTGCACGAACCCCCCGTTCAGCCCGACCGCTG
CGCCTTATCCGGTAACTATCGTCTTGAGTCCAACCCGGTAAGACACGACTTATCGCCACTGGCAGCAGCC
ACTGGTAACAGGATTAGCAGAGCGAGGTATGTAGGCGGTGCTACAGAGTTCTTGAAGTGGTGGCCTAACT
ACGGCTACACTAGAAGAACAGTATTTGGTATCTGCGCTCTGCTGAAGCCAGTTACCTTCGGAAAAAGAGT
TGGTAGCTCTTGATCCGGCAAACAAACCACCGCTGGTAGCGGTGGTTTTTTTGTTTGCAAGCAGCAGATT
ACGCGCAGAAAAAAAGGATCTCAAGAAGATCCTTTGATCTTTTCTACGGGGTCTGACGCTCAGTGGAACG
AAAACTCACGTTAAGGGATTTTGGTCATGAGATTATCAAAAAGGATCTTCACCTAGATCCTTTTAAATTA
AAAATGAAGTTTTAAATCAATCTAAAGTATATATGAGTAAACTTGGTCTGACAGTTACCAATGCTTAATC
AGTGAGGCACCTATCTCAGCGATCTGTCTATTTCGTTCATCCATAGTTGCCTGACTCCCCGTCGTGTAGA
TAACTACGATACGGGAGGGCTTACCATCTGGCCCCAGTGCTGCAATGATACCGCGAGACCCACGCTCACC
GGCTCCAGATTTATCAGCAATAAACCAGCCAGCCGGAAGGGCCGAGCGCAGAAGTGGTCCTGCAACTTTA
TCCGCCTCCATCCAGTCTATTAATTGTTGCCGGGAAGCTAGAGTAAGTAGTTCGCCAGTTAATAGTTTGC
GCAACGTTGTTGCCATTGCTACAGGCATCGTGGTGTCACGCTCGTCGTTTGGTATGGCTTCATTCAGCTC
CGGTTCCCAACGATCAAGGCGAGTTACATGATCCCCCATGTTGTGCAAAAAAGCGGTTAGCTCCTTCGGT
CCTCCGATCGTTGTCAGAAGTAAGTTGGCCGCAGTGTTATCACTCATGGTTATGGCAGCACTGCATAATT
CTCTTACTGTCATGCCATCCGTAAGATGCTTTTCTGTGACTGGTGAGTACTCAACCAAGTCATTCTGAGA
ATAGTGTATGCGGCGACCGAGTTGCTCTTGCCCGGCGTCAATACGGGATAATACCGCGCCACATAGCAGA
ACTTTAAAAGTGCTCATCATTGGAAAACGTTCTTCGGGGCGAAAACTCTCAAGGATCTTACCGCTGTTGA
GATCCAGTTCGATGTAACCCACTCGTGCACCCAACTGATCTTCAGCATCTTTTACTTTCACCAGCGTTTC
TGGGTGAGCAAAAACAGGAAGGCAAAATGCCGCAAAAAAGGGAATAAGGGCGACACGGAAATGTTGAATA
CTCATACTCTTCCTTTTTCAATATTATTGAAGCATTTATCAGGGTTATTGTCTCATGAGCGGATACATAT
TTGAATGTATTTAGAAAAATAAACAAATAGGGGTTCCGCGCACATTTCCCCGAAAAGTGCCACCTAAATT
GTAAGCGTTAATATTTTGTTAAAATTCGCGTTAAATTTTTGTTAAATCAGCTCATTTTTTAACCAATAGG
CCGAAATCGGCAAAATCCCTTATAAATCAAAAGAATAGACCGAGATAGGGT
[37 nt withheld, positions 5232-5268]
AAAGAACGTGGACTCCAACGTCAAAGG
[49 nt withheld, positions 5296-5344]
T
[91 nt withheld, positions 5346-5436]
G
[124 nt withheld, positions 5438-5561]
CCCATTCGCCATTCAGGCTGCGCAACTGTTGGGAAG
